>Addgene plasmid #72425 | pJK551 | depositor full sequence | sequence record 133997 | pJK551 sequence 6911 bps
TGGCGAATGGG
[124 nt withheld, positions 12-135]
C
[91 nt withheld, positions 137-227]
A
[49 nt withheld, positions 229-277]
CCTTTGACGTTGGAGTCCACGTTCTTT
[37 nt withheld, positions 305-341]
ACCCTATCTCGGTCTATTCTTTTGATTTATAAGGGATTTTGCCGATTTCGGCCTATTGGTTAAAAAATGA
GCTGATTTAACAAAAATTTAACGCGAATTTTAACAAAATATTAACGTTTACAATTTCAGGTGGCACTTTT
CGGGGAAATGTGCGCGGAACCCCTATTTGTTTATTTTTCTAAATACATTCAAATATGTATCCGCTCATGA
ATTAATTCTTAGAAAAACTCATCGAGCATCAAATGAAACTGCAATTTATTCATATCAGGATTATCAATAC
CATATTTTTGAAAAAGCCGTTTCTGTAATGAAGGAGAAAACTCACCGAGGCAGTTCCATAGGATGGCAAG
ATCCTGGTATCGGTCTGCGATTCCGACTCGTCCAACATCAATACAACCTATTAATTTCCCCTCGTCAAAA
ATAAGGTTATCAAGTGAGAAATCACCATGAGTGACGACTGAATCCGGTGAGAATGGCAAAAGTTTATGCA
TTTCTTTCCAGACTTGTTCAACAGGCCAGCCATTACGCTCGTCATCAAAATCACTCGCATCAACCAAACC
GTTATTCATTCGTGATTGCGCCTGAGCGAGACGAAATACGCGATCGCTGTTAAAAGGACAATTACAAACA
GGAATCGAATGCAACCGGCGCAGGAACACTGCCAGCGCATCAACAATATTTTCACCTGAATCAGGATATT
CTTCTAATACCTGGAATGCTGTTTTCCCGGGGATCGCAGTGGTGAGTAACCATGCATCATCAGGAGTACG
GATAAAATGCTTGATGGTCGGAAGAGGCATAAATTCCGTCAGCCAGTTTAGTCTGACCATCTCATCTGTA
ACATCATTGGCAACGCTACCTTTGCCATGTTTCAGAAACAACTCTGGCGCATCGGGCTTCCCATACAATC
GATAGATTGTCGCACCTGATTGCCCGACATTATCGCGAGCCCATTTATACCCATATAAATCAGCATCCAT
GTTGGAATTTAATCGCGGCCTAGAGCAAGACGTTTCCCGTTGAATATGGCTCATAACACCCCTTGTATTA
CTGTTTATGTAAGCAGACAGTTTTATTGTTCATGACCAAAATCCCTTAACGTGAGTTTTCGTTCCACTGA
GCGTCAGACCCCGTAGAAAAGATCAAAGGATCTTCTTGAGATCCTTTTTTTCTGCGCGTAATCTGCTGCT
TGCAAACAAAAAAACCACCGCTACCAGCGGTGGTTTGTTTGCCGGATCAAGAGCTACCAACTCTTTTTCC
GAAGGTAACTGGCTTCAGCAGAGCGCAGATACCAAATACTGTCCTTCTAGTGTAGCCGTAGTTAGGCCAC
CACTTCAAGAACTCTGTAGCACCGCCTACATACCTCGCTCTGCTAATCCTGTTACCAGTGGCTGCTGCCA
GTGGCGATAAGTCGTGTCTTACCGGGTTGGACTCAAGACGATAGTTACCGGATAAGGCGCAGCGGTCGGG
CTGAACGGGGGGTTCGTGCACACAGCCCAGCTTGGAGCGAACGACCTACACCGAACTGAGATACCTACAG
CGTGAGCTATGAGAAAGCGCCACGCTTCCCGAAGGGAGAAAGGCGGACAGGTATCCGGTAAGCGGCAGGG
TCGGAACAGGAGAGCGCACGAGGGAGCTTCCAGGGGGAAACGCCTGGTATCTTTATAGTCCTGTCGGGTT
TCGCCACCTCTGACTTGAGCGTCGATTTTTGTGATGCTCGTCAGGGGGGCGGAGCCTATGGAAAAACGCC
AGCAACGCGGCCTTTTTACGGTTCCTGGCCTTTTGCTGGCCTTTTGCTCACATGTTCTTTCCTGCGTTAT
CCCCTGATTCTGTGGATAACCGTATTACCGCCTTTGAGTGAGCTGATACCGCTCGCCGCAGCCGAACGAC
CGAGCGCAGCGAGTCAGTGAGCGAGGAAGCGGAAGAGCGCCTGATGCGGTATTTTCTCCTTACGCATCTG
TGCGGTATTTCACACCGCATATATGGTGCACTCTCAGTACAATCTGCTCTGATGCCGCATAGTTAAGCCA
GTATACACTCCGCTATCGCTACGTGACTGGGTCATGGCTGCGCCCCGACACCCGCCAACACCCGCTGACG
CGCCCTGACGGGCTTGTCTGCTCCCGGCATCCGCTTACAGACAAGCTGTGACCGTCTCCGGGAGCTGCAT
GTGTCAGAGGTTTTCACCGTCATCACCGAAACGCGCGAGGCAGCTGCGGTAAAGCTCATCAGCGTGGTCG
TGAAGCGATTCACAGATGTCTGCCTGTTCATCCGCGTCCAGCTCGTTGAGTTTCTCCAGAAGCGTTAATG
TCTGGCTTCTGATAAAGCGGGCCATGTTAAGGGCGGTTTTTTCCTGTTTGGTCACTGATGCCTCCGTGTA
AGGGGGATTTCTGTTCATGGGGGTAATGATACCGATGAAACGAGAGAGGATGCTCACGATACGGGTTACT
GATGATGAACATGCCCGGTTACTGGAACGTTGTGAGGGTAAACAACTGGCGGTATGGATGCGGCGGGACC
AGAGAAAAATCACTCAGGGTCAATGCCAGCGCTTCGTTAATACAGATGTAGGTGTTCCACAGGGTAGCCA
GCAGCATCCTGCGATGCAGATCCGGAACATAATGGTGCAGGGCGCTGACTTCCGCGTTTCCAGACTTTAC
GAAACACGGAAACCGAAGACCATTCATGTTGTTGCTCAGGTCGCAGACGTTTTGCAGCAGCAGTCGCTTC
ACGTTCGCTCGCGTATCGGTGATTCATTCTGCTAACCAGTAAGGCAACCCCGCCAGCCTAGCCGGGTCCT
CAACGACAGGAGCACGATCATGCGCACCCGTGGGGCCGCCATGCCGGCGATAATGGCCTGCTTCTCGCCG
AAACGTTTGGTGGCGGGACCAGTGACGAAGGCTTGAGCGAGGGCGTGCAAGATTCCGAATACCGCAAGCG
ACAGGCCGATCATCGTCGCGCTCCAGCGAAAGCGGTCCTCGCCGAAAATGACCCAGAGCGCTGCCGGCAC
CTGTCCTACGAGTTGCATGATAAAGAAGACAGTCATAAGTGCGGCGACGATAGTCATGCCCCGCGCCCAC
CGGAAGGAGCTGACTGGGTTGAAGGCTCTCAAGGGCATCGGTCGAGATCCCGGTGCCTAATGAGTGAGCT
AACTTACATTAATTGCGTTGCGCTCACTGCCCGCTTTCCAGTCGGGAAACCTGTCGTGCCAGCTGCATTA
ATGAATCGGCCAACGCGCGGGGAGAGGCGGTTTGCGTATTGGGCGCCAGGGTGGTTTTTCTTTTCACCAG
TGAGACGGGCAACAGCTGATTGCCCTTCACCGCCTGGCCCTGAGAGAGTTGCAGCAAGCGGTCCACGCTG
GTTTGCCCCAGCAGGCGAAAATCCTGTTTGATGGTGGTTAACGGCGGGATATAACATGAGCTGTCTTCGG
TATCGTCGTATCCCACTACCGAGATATCCGCACCAACGCGCAGCCCGGACTCGGTAATGGCGCGCATTGC
GCCCAGCGCCATCTGATCGTTGGCAACCAGCATCGCAGTGGGAACGATGCCCTCATTCAGCATTTGCATG
GTTTGTTGAAAACCGGACATGGCACTCCAGTCGCCTTCCCGTTCCGCTATCGGCTGAATTTGATTGCGAG
TGAGATATTTATGCCAGCCAGCCAGACGCAGACGCGCCGAGACAGAACTTAATGGGCCCGCTAACAGCGC
GATTTGCTGGTGACCCAATGCGACCAGATGCTCCACGCCCAGTCGCGTACCGTCTTCATGGGAGAAAATA
ATACTGTTGATGGGTGTCTGGTCAGAGACATCAAGAAATAACGCCGGAACATTAGTGCAGGCAGCTTCCA
CAGCAATGGCATCCTGGTCATCCAGCGGATAGTTAATGATCAGCCCACTGACGCGTTGCGCGAGAAGATT
GTGCACCGCCGCTTTACAGGCTTCGACGCCGCTTCGTTCTACCATCGACACCACCACGCTGGCACCCAGT
TGATCGGCGCGAGATTTAATCGCCGCGACAATTTGCGACGGCGCGTGCAGGGCCAGACTGGAGGTGGCAA
CGCCAATCAGCAACGACTGTTTGCCCGCCAGTTGTTGTGCCACGCGGTTGGGAATGTAATTCAGCTCCGC
CATCGCCGCTTCCACTTTTTCCCGCGTTTTCGCAGAAACGTGGCTGGCCTGGTTCACCACGCGGGAAACG
GTCTGATAAGAGACACCGGCATACTCTGCGACATCGTATAACGTTACTGGTTTCACATTCACCACCCTGA
ATTGACTCTCTTCCGGGCGCTATCATGCCATACCGCGAAAGGTTTTGCGCCATTCGATGGTGTCCGGGAT
CTCGACGCTCTCCCTTATGCGACTCCTGCATTAGGAAGCAGCCCAGTAGTAGGTTGAGGCCGTTGAGCAC
CGCCGCCGCAAGGAATGGTGCATGCAAGGAGATGGCGCCCAACAGTCCCCCGGCCACGGGGCCTGCCACC
ATACCCACGCCGAAACAAGCGCTCATGAGCCCGAAGTGGCGAGCCCGATCTTCCCCATCGGTGATGTCGG
CGATATAGGCGCCAGCAACCGCACCTGTGGCGCCGGTGATGCCGGCCACGATGCGTCCGGCGTAGAGGAT
CGAGATCTCGATCCCGCGAAATTAATACGACTCACTATAGGGGAATTGTGAGCGGATAACAATTCCCCTC
TAGAAATAATTTTGTTTAACTTTAAGAAGGAGATATACCATGGGCAGCAGCCATCATCATCATCATCACA
GCAGCGGCCTGGTGCCGCGCGGCAGCCATATGACAAAAGTTAAAACGGCTGCACAGGCTGTAAGTCTTAT
AAAAAATGGCGCCACCATTGCGGTAAATTCATCCTCTGGCCTGCTGTGCCCAGATGCCGTGCTGGAAGCT
TTGGGCCAGCGCTTTGCAGCAGAAGGTGCCCCCGGCCAGCTTACAACAATTCACCCCATCTGCGCGGGAG
ATATGTTTGGCACCAAAGGGGTGGACCATATTGCCTATCCGGGCATGATCCACCGCATTATTGGGGGGTC
TTACCCCTCTGGCCCCACCAATGCGGCGCCGCCACTTATTTGGCAGCGTATTCTGGGCGAGGATCTGGCA
GCATATAATGTGCCATCTGGCATTATTTTTGACATGCTGCGTGAGGGCGCTGCGTGCAGGCCCGGTGTGC
TGACAAAAGTGGGGATTGATACCTTTGCAGACCCACGGCTGGAAGGATGCGCCATGAACGAAACGGCGCG
CCAGCAGCCTATTGTGAAAACAATGCAGTTTGAAGGCGAGGAATGGTTGTATTTCTCGGCCCTGAAGCCC
GATGTTGCTATTATTCGTGCGAGTACCGCAGATGAAAAGGGTAACCTGACCTTTGAGCAGGAAGGCGCAA
CCCTGGGCGCTATGGAAATGGCGCTGGCTGCGCATAACAATGGTGGGTTGGTTATTGCCCAGGTGCGCCG
TGTTGCAGCCCAGGGCACGCTAAAACCCCATAATGTTAAAGTGCCAGGCATTTTGGTGGATGTGGTGGTG
GAAGCGCCAGAGCAGCTTCAAACCACAGCCACATTTTATGATCCCGCCATTTCGGGCGAGATTTTCCGCC
CGTTATCCAGTTTTGAGCTTCCGGCATTTGGGCCTGCCAAAGTTATGGCACGGCGTGTGGCGCAAGATTT
GCAAAAGGACTGGGCCGTTAACATAGGTTTTGGCATTTCTGCCAATGTGCCACGTATTCTTTTGGAAGAA
GGGCAGCATGGTGCCGTTACGTGGGTGATTGAGCAGGGGGCCGTTGGTGGTGTGCCGTTGCTGGATTTCA
AATTTGGGTGTGCCAGTAATGCCGAGGCTTTTGTGGCTTCCCCCCATCAGTTTTCCTATTTTCAGGCCGG
TGGTTTTGATTGTTCCTTGCTGTCTTTCCTCGAAATTGGGCAGGATGGCTCCGTGAATGTGAGCCGATTG
GCCGCCACGCCGCATCGCACAGCGGGGGTAGGTGGGTTTGTGGATATTACAAGCCGTGCAAAACGGATTA
TTTTTTCAGGTAATTTTAATGCCGGTGCAAAAATGCACATCGAAAACGGCCAGCTTGTTATAGACAAGGA
AGGCAAGATTGCAAAAATTGTGCCCCAGGTTTCTCAGGTCAGTTTTTCTGGCCGTAAAGCTGCGCAAACA
GGGCAGGATATTACGTATGTAACAGAACGCTGCGTGATGAAACTTCTTGATGGCAAACTGACAGTTACAG
AAATAGCCCCAGGAATTGACTTGCAGCGCGATATTATTGCCCAAGCCTCTGGCACGCTACATGTTGCCCC
CAAACTCAAGACAATGGATGCTGCTCTGTTCCATGATGGCCCGATGAGTTTGAAACTTTAACACATTACC
GCCGAATTCGAGCTCCGTCGACAAGCTTGCGGCCGCACTCGAGCACCACCACCACCACCACTGAGATCCG
GCTGCTAACAAAGCCCGAAAGGAAGCTGAGTTGGCTGCTGCCACCGCTGAGCAATAACTAGCATAACCCC
TTGGGGCCTCTAAACGGGTCTTGAGGGGTTTTTTGCTGAAAGGAGGAACTATATCCGGAT
Features (pLannotate 1.2.2; 20 found; start..end, strand, type, name):
     12..467     +  rep_origin     f1 ori (sequence partly withheld): f1 bacteriophage origin of replication; arrow indicates direction of (+) strand synthesis
    494..551     +  promoter       AmpR promoter (fragment): bla
    560..1375    -  CDS            KanR: aminoglycoside phosphotransferase; aph(3')-Ia; confers resistance to kanamycin in bacteria or G418 (Geneticin®) in eukaryotes
   1497..2085    +  rep_origin     ori: high-copy-number ColE1/pMB1/pBR322/pUC origin of replication
   2271..2413    -  misc_feature   bom: basis of mobility region from pBR322
   2515..2706    -  CDS            rop: Rop protein, which maintains plasmids at low copy number; rop
   2723..3103    +  CDS            YPB1_ECOLX: Protein predicted: Swiss-Prot protein existence level 4. From Escherichia coli.
   3175..3466    -  CDS            TcR (fragment): tetracycline efflux protein; tet; confers resistance to tetracycline
   3481..3502    -  protein_bind   CAP binding site: CAP binding activates transcription in the presence of cAMP. E. coli catabolite activator protein
   3515..4597    -  CDS            lacI: lac repressor; lacI; The lac repressor binds to the lac operator to inhibit transcription in E. coli. This inhibition can be relieved by adding lactose or isopropyl-β-D-thiogalactopyranoside (IPTG).
   4598..4675    -  promoter       lacI promoter: lacI
   4683..4962    -  CDS            TcR (fragment): tetracycline efflux protein; tet; confers resistance to tetracycline
   4984..5002    +  promoter       T7 promoter: promoter for bacteriophage T7 RNA polymerase
   5003..5027    +  protein_bind   lac operator: The lac repressor binds to the lac operator to inhibit transcription in E. coli. This inhibition can be relieved by adding lactose or isopropyl-β-D-thiogalactopyranoside (IPTG). lac repressor encoded by lacI
   5042..5064    +  RBS            RBS: efficient ribosome binding site from bacteriophage T7 gene 10 (Olins and Rangwala, 1989)
   5083..5099    +  CDS            capTEV™ (fragment): composite tag for in vivo biotinylation, TEV protease cleavage, and 6xHis tagging
   5110..5127    +  CDS            thrombin site: thrombin recognition and cleavage site
   6755..6772    +  CDS            9xHis (fragment): 9xHis affinity tag
   6782..6831    +  CDS            SET1 (fragment): solubility-enhancement tag derived from T7 phage gene 10B
   6839..6886    +  terminator     T7 terminator: transcription terminator for bacteriophage T7 RNA polymerase
