[The description below was written by a language model from this plasmid's Addgene catalogue record and pLannotate feature annotations shown in this document.]
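Description:
pJK551 is a bacterial expression plasmid built on the pET28a backbone, with a total size of 6,911 bp, designed to produce a putative acyl-CoA:carboxylate CoA-transferase (uctD, locus AZ09_13035) from Acetobacter aceti strain 1023 as an N-terminally His6-tagged protein (H6AaUctD). The plasmid is maintained in E. coli through a ColE1/pBR322-type origin accompanied by the bom and rop elements. The catalogue lists it as high copy, although rop normally moderates copy number. Selection is by kanamycin via the aph(3')-Ia resistance gene. An f1 origin is also present, which allows single-stranded DNA production with helper phage.

The coding sequence was inserted between the NdeI and EcoRI sites, both retained, placing it in frame with the backbone-encoded leader. The feature table does not annotate the insert itself, but it corresponds to the unannotated gap between the thrombin site and the downstream vector elements. Expression is driven by a T7 promoter immediately followed by a lac operator and the T7 gene 10 ribosome binding site, and ends at the T7 terminator. The plasmid-borne lacI gene supplies repressor, so transcription is held off until IPTG induction in a host that provides T7 RNA polymerase. The short fragment annotated as part of a composite tag upstream of the thrombin site most likely represents the His6 tag, and the thrombin recognition sequence allows removal of the tag after affinity purification. The His fragment annotated downstream of the insert is the optional C-terminal tag region of pET28a. The record lists only an N-terminal tag, so this region is presumably not translated. The construct is suited to overproducing and purifying the enzyme by metal-affinity chromatography for biochemical or structural characterisation.
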