Addgene plasmid #72425: pJK551
Purpose: Produces Acetobacter aceti 1023 putative acyl-CoA:carboxylate CoA-transferase, N-terminal His6 tag (H6AaUctD)
Depositing lab: T. J. Kappock. Depositing organization: Purdue University.
Backbone
  Vector backbone: pET28a
  Backbone size w/o insert (bp): 5369
  Total vector size (bp): 6911
  Vector type: Bacterial Expression
Growth in bacteria
  Bacterial resistance: Kanamycin, 50 μg/mL
  Growth temperature: 37°C
  Growth strain: DH5alpha
  Copy number: High Copy
Gene/Insert
  Gene/Insert name: putative CoA-transferase (alt names: uctD; AZ09_13035)
  Species: Acetobacter aceti 1023
  GenBank ID: KDE19403.1 ABG35154.1
  Promoter: T7
  Tag / fusion protein: His6 (N terminal on backbone)
  Cloning method: Restriction Enzyme; 5′ cloning site NdeI (not destroyed); 3′ cloning site EcoRI (not destroyed)
  Sequencing primers: 5′ T7 promoter; 3′ T7 terminator
Terms and licenses: Academic/Nonprofit Terms; Industry Terms: Not Available to Industry
How to cite: pJK551 was a gift from T. J. Kappock (Addgene plasmid # 72425 ; http://n2t.net/addgene:72425 ; RRID:Addgene_72425)
