>Addgene plasmid #72425 | pJK551 | addgene partial sequence | sequence record 136186 | T7 5'-TAATACGACTCACTATAGGG-3'
TCTAGAAATAATTTTGTTTAACTTTAAGAAGGAGATATACCATGGGCAGCAGCCATCATCATCATCATCA
CAGCAGCGGCCTGGTGCCGCGCGGCAGCCATATGACAAAAGTTAAAACGGCTGCACAGGCTGTAAGTCTT
ATAAAAAATGGCGCCACCATTGCGGTAAATTCATCCTCTGGCCTGCTGTGCCCAGATGCCGTGCTGGAAG
CTTTGGGCCAGCGCTTTGCAGCAGAAGGTGCCCCCGGCCAGCTTACAACAATTCACCCCATCTGCGCGGG
AGATATGTTTGGCACCAAAGGGGTGGACCATATTGCCTATCCGGGCATGATCCACCGCATTATTGGGGGG
TCTTACCCCTCTGGCCCCACCAATGCGGCGCCGCCACTTATTTGGCAGCGTATTCTGGGCGAGGATCTGG
CAGCATATAATGTGCCATCTGGCATTATTTTTGACATGCTGCGTGAGGGCGCTGCGTGCAGGCCCGGTGT
GCTGACAAAAGTGGGGATTGATACCTTTGCAGACCCACGGCTGGAAGGATGCGCCATGAACGAAACGGCG
CGCCAGCAGCCTATTGTGAAAACAATGCAGTTTGAAGGCGAGGAATGGTTGTATTTCTCGGCCCTGAAGC
CCGATGTTGCTATTATTCGTGCGAGTACCGCAGATGAAAAGGGTAACCTGACCTTTGAGCAGGAAGGCGC
AACCCTGGGCGCTATGGAAATGGCGCTGGCTGCGCATAACAATGGTGGGTTGGTTATTGCCCAGGTGCGC
CGTGTTGCAGCCCAGGGCACGCTAAAACCCCATAATGTTAAAGTGCCAGGCATTTTGGTGGATGTGGTGG
TGGAAGCGCCAGAGCAGCTTCAAACCACAGCCACATTTTATGATCCCGCCATTTCGGGCGAGATTTTCCG
CCCGTTATCCAGTTTTGAGCTTCCGGCATTTGGGCCTGCCAAAGTTATGGCACGGCGTGTGGCGCAAGAT
TTGCAAAAGGACTGGGCCGTTAACATAGGTTTTGGCATTTCTGCCAATGTGCCACGTATTCTTTTGGAAG
AAGGGCAGCATGGTGCCGTTACGTGGGTGATT
