>Addgene plasmid #72425 | pJK551 | addgene partial sequence | sequence record 136698 | T7term 5'-GCTAGTTATTGCTCAGCGG-3'
TTCCTTTCGGGCTTTGTTAGCAGCCGGATCTCAGTGGTGGTGGTGGTGGTGCTCGAGTGCGGCCGCAAGC
TTGTCGACGGAGCTCGAATTCGGCGGTAATGTGTTAAAGTTTCAAACTCATCGGGCCATCATGGAACAGA
GCAGCATCCATTGTCTTGAGTTTGGGGGCAACATGTAGCGTGCCAGAGGCTTGGGCAATAATATCGCGCT
GCAAGTCAATTCCTGGGGCTATTTCTGTAACTGTCAGTTTGCCATCAAGAAGTTTCATCACGCAGCGTTC
TGTTACATACGTAATATCCTGCCCTGTTTGCGCAGCTTTACGGCCAGAAAAACTGACCTGAGAAACCTGG
GGCACAATTTTTGCAATCTTGCCTTCCTTGTCTATAACAAGCTGGCCGTTTTCGATGTGCATTTTTGCAC
CGGCATTAAAATTACCTGAAAAAATAATCCGTTTTGCACGGCTTGTAATATCCACAAACCCACCTACCCC
CGCTGTGCGATGCGGCGTGGCGGCCAATCGGCTCACATTCACGGAGCCATCCTGCCCAATTTCGAGGAAA
GACAGCAAGGAACAATCAAAACCACCGGCCTGAAAATAGGAAAACTGATGGGGGGAAGCCACAAAAGCCT
CGGCATTACTGGCACACCCAAATTTGAAATCCAGCAACGGCACACCACCAACGGCCCCCTGCTCAATCAC
CCACGTAACGGCACCATGCTGCCCTTCTTCCAAAAGAATACGTGGCACATTGGCAGAAATGCCAAAACCT
ATGTTAACGGCCCAGTCCTTTTGCAAATCTTGCGCCACACGCCGTGCCATAACTTTGGCAGGCCCAAATG
CCGGAAGCTCAAAACTGGATAACGGGCGGAAAATCTCGCCCGAAATGGCGGGATCATAAAATGTGGCTGT
GGTTTGAAGCTGCTCT
